Addgene plasmid #82819: pDONR223_MYC_p.E366Q
Purpose: Gateway Donor vector containing MYC, part of the Target Accelerator Plasmid Collection.
Depositing lab: Jesse Boehm & Matthew Meyerson & David Root. Depositing organization: Broad Institute. Publication: High-throughput Phenotyping of Lung Cancer Somatic Mutations. Berger AH, Brooks AN, Wu X, Shrestha Y, Chouinard C, Piccioni F, Bagul M, Kamburov A, Imielinski M, Hogstrom L, Zhu C, Yang X, Pantel S, Sakai R, Watson J, Kaplan N, Campbell JD, Singh S, Root DE, Narayan R, Natoli T, Lahr DL, Tirosh I, Tamayo P, Getz G, Wong B, Doench J, Subramanian A, Golub TR, Meyerson M, Boehm JS. Cancer Cell. 2016 Aug 8;30(2):214-28. doi: 10.1016/j.ccell.2016.06.022. Epub 2016 Jul 28. PubMed 27478040.
Backbone
  Vector backbone: pDONR223
  Backbone manufacturer: Invitrogen
  Vector type: Gateway Entry vector
Growth in bacteria
  Bacterial resistance: Spectinomycin, 50 μg/mL
  Growth temperature: 37°C
  Growth strain: DH5alpha
  Copy number: High Copy
Gene/Insert
  Gene/Insert name: MYC (alt name: NM_002467)
  Species: H. sapiens (human)
  Mutation: L1M; E366Q
  Entrez Gene: MYC (a.k.a. MRTL, MYCC, bHLHe39, c-Myc)
  Promoter: None
  Cloning method: Gateway Cloning
  Sequencing primers: 5′ M13pUC-fwd; 3′ M13-Rev
Terms and licenses: Academic/Nonprofit Terms; Industry Terms: Not Available to Industry
Depositor comments: CLOSED (stop codon immediately follows insert)
How to cite: pDONR223_MYC_p.E366Q was a gift from Jesse Boehm & Matthew Meyerson & David Root (Addgene plasmid # 82819 ; http://n2t.net/addgene:82819 ; RRID:Addgene_82819)
