[The description below was written by a language model from this plasmid's Addgene catalogue record and pLannotate feature annotations shown in this document.]
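Description:
pDONR223_MYC_p.E366Q is a Gateway entry clone built on the Invitrogen pDONR223 backbone, carrying a mutant allele of the human MYC proto-oncogene (reference transcript NM_002467). It is a small bacterial plasmid of about 4.2 kb, maintained in E. coli at high copy through a ColE1/pUC-type origin. Selection is with spectinomycin via the aadA aminoglycoside adenylyltransferase gene (SmR). An integron-derived Pc promoter fragment and a short gentamicin-resistance gene remnant lie just upstream of this marker. rrnB T1 and T2 terminators sit upstream of the cloning region, where they shield the insert from read-through transcription. The short lacI and lacZα fragments annotated nearby appear to be backbone remnants.

The c-Myc coding sequence lies between two attL recombination sites. The automated annotation labels both sites attL3, although they presumably represent the usual pair of distinct attL sites in an entry clone. The record lists two changes: L1M, which replaces the first-position leucine with methionine, and E366Q, the variant that gives the clone its name. The ORF is in "closed" format, with a stop codon directly after the insert, so it expresses the native C-terminus and cannot be fused to C-terminal tags in a destination vector. No promoter drives the insert; a T7 promoter lies outside the downstream att site, pointing back toward the insert. The plasmid is therefore a shuttle rather than an expression construct, and the ORF is moved by LR recombination into a destination vector of choice. It belongs to the Target Accelerator Plasmid Collection and is associated with a study on high-throughput phenotyping of somatic mutations found in lung cancer.
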