Features (pLannotate 1.2.2; 12 found; start..end, strand, type, name):
    121..213     +  CDS            lacI (fragment): lac repressor; lacI; The lac repressor binds to the lac operator to inhibit transcription in E. coli. This inhibition can be relieved by adding lactose or isopropyl-β-D-thiogalactopyranoside (IPTG).
    268..295     -  terminator     rrnB T2 terminator: transcription terminator T2 from the E. coli rrnB gene
    427..470     +  terminator     rrnB T1 terminator: Escherichia coli rrnB; transcription terminator T1 from the E. coli rrnB gene
    517..553     -  CDS            lacZα (fragment): LacZα fragment of β-galactosidase; lacZ fragment
    570..665     +  protein_bind   attL3: mutant version of attL; recombination site for the Gateway® LR reaction LR Clonase™
    716..2035    +  CDS            c-Myc: human c-Myc proto-oncogene
   2040..2135    -  protein_bind   attL3: mutant version of attL; recombination site for the Gateway® LR reaction LR Clonase™
   2154..2172    -  promoter       T7 promoter: promoter for bacteriophage T7 RNA polymerase
   2362..2385    +  promoter       Pc promoter (fragment): intI1 (promoter lies within the coding sequence); class 1 integron promoter
   2561..2617    +  CDS            GmR (fragment): gentamycin acetyltransferase; aacC1; confers resistance to gentamycin
   2624..3415    +  CDS            SmR: aminoglycoside adenylyltransferase (Murphy, 1985); aadA; confers resistance to spectinomycin and streptomycin
   3508..4096    +  rep_origin     ori: high-copy-number ColE1/pMB1/pBR322/pUC origin of replication
>Addgene plasmid #82819 | pDONR223_MYC_p.E366Q | addgene full sequence | sequence record 162296 | Addgene NGS result
CTTTCCTGCGTTATCCCCTGATTCTGTGGATAACCGTATTACCGCCTTTGAGTGAGCTGATACCGCTCGC
CGCAGCCGAACGACCGAGCGCAGCGAGTCAGTGAGCGAGGAAGCGGAAGAGCGCCCAATACGCAAACCGC
CTCTCCCCGCGCGTTGGCCGATTCATTAATGCAGCTGGCACGACAGGTTTCCCGACTGGAAAGCGGGCAG
TGAGCGCAACGCAATTAATACGCGTACCGCTAGCCAGGAAGAGTTTGTAGAAACGCAAAAAGGCCATCCG
TCAGGATGGCCTTCTGCTTAGTTTGATGCCTGGCAGTTTATGGCGGGCGTCCTGCCCGCCACCCTCCGGG
CCGTTGCTTCACAACGTTCAAATCCGCTCCCGGCGGATTTGTCCTACTCAGGAGAGCGTTCACCGACAAA
CAACAGATAAAACGAAAGGCCCAGTCTTCCGACTGAGCCTTTCGTTTTATTTGATGCCTGGCAGTTCCCT
ACTCTCGCGTTAACGCTAGCATGGATGTTTTCCCAGTCACGACGTTGTAAAACGACGGCCAGTCTTAAGC
TCGGGCCCCAAATAATGATTTTATTTTGACTGATAGTGACCTGTTCGTTGCAACAAATTGATGAGCAATG
CTTTTTTATAATGCCAACTTTGTACAAAAAAGTTGGCACCATGGATTTTTTTCGGGTAGTGGAAAACCAG
CAGCCTCCCGCGACGATGCCCCTCAACGTTAGCTTCACCAACAGGAACTATGACCTCGACTACGACTCGG
TGCAGCCGTATTTCTACTGCGACGAGGAGGAGAACTTCTACCAGCAGCAGCAGCAGAGCGAGCTGCAGCC
CCCGGCGCCCAGCGAGGATATCTGGAAGAAATTCGAGCTGCTGCCCACCCCGCCCCTGTCCCCTAGCCGC
CGCTCCGGGCTCTGCTCGCCCTCCTACGTTGCGGTCACACCCTTCTCCCTTCGGGGAGACAACGACGGCG
GTGGCGGGAGCTTCTCCACGGCCGACCAGCTGGAGATGGTGACCGAGCTGCTGGGAGGAGACATGGTGAA
CCAGAGTTTCATCTGCGACCCGGACGACGAGACCTTCATCAAAAACATCATCATCCAGGACTGTATGTGG
AGCGGCTTCTCGGCCGCCGCCAAGCTCGTCTCAGAGAAGCTGGCCTCCTACCAGGCTGCGCGCAAAGACA
GCGGCAGCCCGAACCCCGCCCGCGGCCACAGCGTCTGCTCCACCTCCAGCTTGTACCTGCAGGATCTGAG
CGCCGCCGCCTCAGAGTGCATCGACCCCTCGGTGGTCTTCCCCTACCCTCTCAACGACAGCAGCTCGCCC
AAGTCCTGCGCCTCGCAAGACTCCAGCGCCTTCTCTCCGTCCTCGGATTCTCTGCTCTCCTCGACGGAGT
CCTCCCCGCAGGGCAGCCCCGAGCCCCTGGTGCTCCATGAGGAGACACCGCCCACCACCAGCAGCGACTC
TGAGGAGGAACAAGAAGATGAGGAAGAAATCGATGTTGTTTCTGTGGAAAAGAGGCAGGCTCCTGGCAAA
AGGTCAGAGTCTGGATCACCTTCTGCTGGAGGCCACAGCAAACCTCCTCACAGCCCACTGGTCCTCAAGA
GGTGCCACGTCTCCACACATCAGCACAACTACGCAGCGCCTCCCTCCACTCGGAAGGACTATCCTGCTGC
CAAGAGGGTCAAGTTGGACAGTGTCAGAGTCCTGAGACAGATCAGCAACAACCGAAAATGCACCAGCCCC
AGGTCCTCGGACACCCAGGAGAATGTCAAGAGGCGAACACACAACGTCTTGGAGCGCCAGAGGAGGAACG
AGCTAAAACGGAGCTTTTTTGCCCTGCGTGACCAGATCCCGGAGTTGGAAAACAATGAAAAGGCCCCCAA
GGTAGTTATCCTTAAAAAAGCCACAGCATACATCCTGTCCGTCCAAGCAGAGGAGCAAAAGCTCATTTCT
GAAGAGGACTTGTTGCGGAAACGACGAGAACAGTTGAAACACAAACTTGAACAGCTACGGAACTCTTGTG
CGTAATTGCCAACTTTCTTGTACAAAGTTGGCATTATAAGAAAGCATTGCTTATCAATTTGTTGCAACGA
ACAGGTCACTATCAGTCAAAATAAAATCATTATTTGCCATCCAGCTGATATCCCCTATAGTGAGTCGTAT
TACATGGTCATAGCTGTTTCCTGGCAGCTCTGGCCCGTGTCTCAAAATCTCTGATGTTACATTGCACAAG
ATAAAAATATATCATCATGCCTCCTCTAGACCAGCCAGGACAGAAATGCCTCGACTTCGCTGCTACCCAA
GGTTGCCGGGTGACGCACACCGTGGAAACGGATGAAGGCACGAACCCAGTGGACATAAGCCTGTTCGGTT
CGTAAGCTGTAATGCAAGTAGCGTATGCGCTCACGCAACTGGTCCAGAACCTTGACCGAACGCAGCGGTG
GTAACGGCGCAGTGGCGGTTTTCATGGCTTGTTATGACTGTTTTTTTGGGGTACAGTCTATGCCTCGGGC
ATCCAAGCAGCAAGCGCGTTACGCCGTGGGTCGATGTTTGATGTTATGGAGCAGCAACGATGTTACGCAG
CAGGGCAGTCGCCCTAAAACAAAGTTAAACATTATGAGGGAAGCGGTGATCGCCGAAGTATCGACTCAAC
TATCAGAGGTAGTTGGCGTCATCGAGCGCCATCTCGAACCGACGTTGCTGGCCGTACATTTGTACGGCTC
CGCAGTGGATGGCGGCCTGAAGCCACACAGTGATATTGATTTGCTGGTTACGGTGACCGTAAGGCTTGAT
GAAACAACGCGGCGAGCTTTGATCAACGACCTTTTGGAAACTTCGGCTTCCCCTGGAGAGAGCGAGATTC
TCCGCGCTGTAGAAGTCACCATTGTTGTGCACGACGACATCATTCCGTGGCGTTATCCAGCTAAGCGCGA
ACTGCAATTTGGAGAATGGCAGCGCAATGACATTCTTGCAGGTATCTTCGAGCCAGCCACGATCGACATT
GATCTGGCTATCTTGCTGACAAAAGCAAGAGAACATAGCGTTGCCTTGGTAGGTCCAGCGGCGGAGGAAC
TCTTTGATCCGGTTCCTGAACAGGATCTATTTGAGGCGCTAAATGAAACCTTAACGCTATGGAACTCGCC
GCCCGACTGGGCTGGCGATGAGCGAAATGTAGTGCTTACGTTGTCCCGCATTTGGTACAGCGCAGTAACC
GGCAAAATCGCGCCGAAGGATGTCGCTGCCGACTGGGCAATGGAGCGCCTGCCGGCCCAGTATCAGCCCG
TCATACTTGAAGCTAGACAGGCTTATCTTGGACAAGAAGAAGATCGCTTGGCCTCGCGCGCAGATCAGTT
GGAAGAATTTGTCCACTACGTGAAAGGCGAGATCACCAAGGTAGTCGGCAAATAACCCTCGAGCCACCCA
TGACCAAAATCCCTTAACGTGAGTTACGCGTCGTTCCACTGAGCGTCAGACCCCGTAGAAAAGATCAAAG
GATCTTCTTGAGATCCTTTTTTTCTGCGCGTAATCTGCTGCTTGCAAACAAAAAAACCACCGCTACCAGC
GGTGGTTTGTTTGCCGGATCAAGAGCTACCAACTCTTTTTCCGAAGGTAACTGGCTTCAGCAGAGCGCAG
ATACCAAATACTGTTCTTCTAGTGTAGCCGTAGTTAGGCCACCACTTCAAGAACTCTGTAGCACCGCCTA
CATACCTCGCTCTGCTAATCCTGTTACCAGTGGCTGCTGCCAGTGGCGATAAGTCGTGTCTTACCGGGTT
GGACTCAAGACGATAGTTACCGGATAAGGCGCAGCGGTCGGGCTGAACGGGGGGTTCGTGCACACAGCCC
AGCTTGGAGCGAACGACCTACACCGAACTGAGATACCTACAGCGTGAGCTATGAGAAAGCGCCACGCTTC
CCGAAGGGAGAAAGGCGGACAGGTATCCGGTAAGCGGCAGGGTCGGAACAGGAGAGCGCACGAGGGAGCT
TCCAGGGGGAAACGCCTGGTATCTTTATAGTCCTGTCGGGTTTCGCCACCTCTGACTTGAGCGTCGATTT
TTGTGATGCTCGTCAGGGGGGCGGAGCCTATGGAAAAACGCCAGCAACGCGGCCTTTTTACGGTTCCTGG
CCTTTTGCTGGCCTTTTGCTCACATGTT
