>Addgene plasmid #82819 | pDONR223_MYC_p.E366Q | depositor partial sequence | sequence record 157545 | Insert sequence
ATGGATTTTTTTCGGGTAGTGGAAAACCAGCAGCCTCCCGCGACGATGCCCCTCAACGTTAGCTTCACCA
ACAGGAACTATGACCTCGACTACGACTCGGTGCAGCCGTATTTCTACTGCGACGAGGAGGAGAACTTCTA
CCAGCAGCAGCAGCAGAGCGAGCTGCAGCCCCCGGCGCCCAGCGAGGATATCTGGAAGAAATTCGAGCTG
CTGCCCACCCCGCCCCTGTCCCCTAGCCGCCGCTCCGGGCTCTGCTCGCCCTCCTACGTTGCGGTCACAC
CCTTCTCCCTTCGGGGAGACAACGACGGCGGTGGCGGGAGCTTCTCCACGGCCGACCAGCTGGAGATGGT
GACCGAGCTGCTGGGAGGAGACATGGTGAACCAGAGTTTCATCTGCGACCCGGACGACGAGACCTTCATC
AAAAACATCATCATCCAGGACTGTATGTGGAGCGGCTTCTCGGCCGCCGCCAAGCTCGTCTCAGAGAAGC
TGGCCTCCTACCAGGCTGCGCGCAAAGACAGCGGCAGCCCGAACCCCGCCCGCGGCCACAGCGTCTGCTC
CACCTCCAGCTTGTACCTGCAGGATCTGAGCGCCGCCGCCTCAGAGTGCATCGACCCCTCGGTGGTCTTC
CCCTACCCTCTCAACGACAGCAGCTCGCCCAAGTCCTGCGCCTCGCAAGACTCCAGCGCCTTCTCTCCGT
CCTCGGATTCTCTGCTCTCCTCGACGGAGTCCTCCCCGCAGGGCAGCCCCGAGCCCCTGGTGCTCCATGA
GGAGACACCGCCCACCACCAGCAGCGACTCTGAGGAGGAACAAGAAGATGAGGAAGAAATCGATGTTGTT
TCTGTGGAAAAGAGGCAGGCTCCTGGCAAAAGGTCAGAGTCTGGATCACCTTCTGCTGGAGGCCACAGCA
AACCTCCTCACAGCCCACTGGTCCTCAAGAGGTGCCACGTCTCCACACATCAGCACAACTACGCAGCGCC
TCCCTCCACTCGGAAGGACTATCCTGCTGCCAAGAGGGTCAAGTTGGACAGTGTCAGAGTCCTGAGACAG
ATCAGCAACAACCGAAAATGCACCAGCCCCAGGTCCTCGGACACCCAGGAGAATGTCAAGAGGCGAACAC
ACAACGTCTTGGAGCGCCAGAGGAGGAACGAGCTAAAACGGAGCTTTTTTGCCCTGCGTGACCAGATCCC
GGAGTTGGAAAACAATGAAAAGGCCCCCAAGGTAGTTATCCTTAAAAAAGCCACAGCATACATCCTGTCC
GTCCAAGCAGAGGAGCAAAAGCTCATTTCTGAAGAGGACTTGTTGCGGAAACGACGAGAACAGTTGAAAC
ACAAACTTGAACAGCTACGGAACTCTTGTGCGTAA
